Addgene plasmid #170014: pKB224
Purpose: Encodes LacI-controlled expression of surface-displayed NC and PvirK-mNeonGreen reporter
Depositing lab: Jeffrey Tabor. Depositing organization: Rice University. Publication: High-throughput discovery of peptide activators of a bacterial sensor kinase. Brink KR, Mu AM, Hoang KV, Groszman K, Gunn JS, Tabor JJ. bioRxiv 10.1101/2021.06.01.446581.
Backbone
  Vector backbone: pSC101*
  Vector type: Bacterial Expression, Synthetic Biology
Growth in bacteria
  Bacterial resistance: Ampicillin, 100 μg/mL
  Growth temperature: 37°C
  Growth strain: DH5alpha
  Copy number: Low Copy
Gene/Insert 1
  Gene/Insert name: mNeonGreen
  Species: Branchiostoma lanceolatum
  Promoter: PvirK
  Cloning method: Unknown
  Sequencing primers: 5′ CGTCTAAGAAACCATTATTATCATGACATTAAC
Gene/Insert 2
  Gene/Insert name: NC
  Species: Synthetic; Escherichia coli
  Promoter: Ptac
  Tag / fusion protein: Lpp (N terminal on insert); OmpA (N terminal on insert); Tether (N terminal on insert)
  Cloning method: Unknown
  Sequencing primers: 5′ CGGTATCAGCTCACTCAAAGG
Resource information
  A portion of this plasmid was derived from a plasmid made by: Peptide display fusion protein sequence was obtained from Bryan Davies and was originally published in Tucker et al. 2018 (DOI:10.1016/j.cell.2017.12.009).
Terms and licenses: Academic/Nonprofit Terms; Industry Terms: Not Available to Industry
Depositor comments: Peptide display fusion protein sequence was obtained from Bryan Davies and was originally published in Tucker et al. 2018 (DOI:10.1016/j.cell.2017.12.009). Tucker AT, Leonard SP, DuBois CD, Knauf GA, Cunningham AL, Wilke CO, Trent MS, Davies BW. Discovery of Next-Generation Antimicrobials through Bacterial Self-Screening of Surface-Displayed Peptide Libraries. Cell. 2018 Jan 25;172(3):618-628.e13. doi: 10.1016/j.cell.2017.12.009. Epub 2018 Jan 4. PMID: 29307492; PMCID: PMC5786472. Please visit https://www.biorxiv.org/content/10.1101/2021.06.01.446581v1 for bioRxiv preprint.
How to cite: pKB224 was a gift from Jeffrey Tabor (Addgene plasmid # 170014 ; http://n2t.net/addgene:170014 ; RRID:Addgene_170014)
