[The description below was written by a language model from this plasmid's Addgene catalogue record and pLannotate feature annotations shown in this document.]
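Description:
pKB224 is a low-copy bacterial expression and synthetic-biology plasmid built on a pSC101* backbone. It replicates through the pSC101 origin together with its required Rep101 (RepA) protein, and it is selected with ampicillin through a bla (AmpR) cassette that is followed by a lambda t0 terminator. The sequenced record is 6,973 nt.

The plasmid combines two functional modules. The first is an inducible surface-display cassette. A tac promoter with a lac operator drives a fusion that starts with an Lpp fragment and an OmpA fragment, the classic Lpp-OmpA scaffold for anchoring passengers in the E. coli outer membrane. According to the catalogue these are followed by a tether and the displayed element "NC". The record does not define NC, and neither it nor the tether is annotated in the feature table. A lacI gene on the same plasmid, expressed from the lacIq promoter and ended by an rrnB T1 terminator, represses this cassette until IPTG or lactose is added. The display fusion design was derived from a previously published surface-displayed peptide screening system.

The second module is a reporter on the opposite strand. mNeonGreen is expressed from the PvirK promoter, which is listed in the catalogue but not annotated in the table, and is followed by rrnB T1 and T7Te terminators. A short reverse-strand match to the red fluorescent protein mKelly1 lies beyond these terminators; it is only a fragment hit and its role is not stated.

The associated work concerns high-throughput discovery of peptide activators of a bacterial sensor kinase. The layout fits that purpose, since green fluorescence from PvirK would report the cell's response to the displayed element.
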