Features (pLannotate 1.2.2; 17 found; start..end, strand, type, name):
    572..841     -  CDS            mKelly1 (fragment): mKelly1 is a basic (constitutively fluorescent) red fluorescent protein published in 2018, derived from Entacmaea quadricolor. It is reported to be a rapidly-maturing monomer with moderate acid sensitivity.
    935..962     -  terminator     T7Te terminator: phage T7 early transcription terminator
    978..1049    -  terminator     rrnB T1 terminator: transcription terminator T1 from the E. coli rrnB gene
   1061..1768    -  CDS            mNeonGreen: mNeonGreen is a basic (constitutively fluorescent) green/yellow fluorescent protein published in 2013, derived from Branchiostoma lanceolatum. It is reported to be a very rapidly-maturing monomer with moderate acid sensitivity.
   2067..2171    +  promoter       AmpR promoter: bla
   2172..3032    +  CDS            AmpR: β-lactamase; bla; confers resistance to ampicillin, carbenicillin, and related antibiotics
   3112..3146    +  terminator     lambda t0 terminator: minimal transcription terminator from phage lambda (Scholtissek and Grosse, 1987)
   3648..3870    +  rep_origin     pSC101 ori: low-copy replication origin that requires the Rep101 protein
   3918..4868    +  CDS            Rep101: RepA protein needed for replication with the pSC101 origin; rep101
   5171..5215    -  terminator     his operon terminator (fragment): This putative transcriptin terminator from the E. coli his operon has a 2-bp deletion introduced during synthesis. Its efficiency has not been determined.
   5237..5314    +  promoter       lacIq promoter: lacI (mutant); In the lacIq allele, a single base change in the promoter boosts expression of the lacI gene about 10-fold.
   5315..6397    +  CDS            lacI: lac repressor; lacI; The lac repressor binds to the lac operator to inhibit transcription in E. coli. This inhibition can be relieved by adding lactose or isopropyl-β-D-thiogalactopyranoside (IPTG).
   6403..6489    +  terminator     rrnB T1 terminator: Escherichia coli rrnB; transcription terminator T1 from the E. coli rrnB gene
   6662..6690    +  promoter       tac promoter: strong E. coli promoter; hybrid between the trp and lac UV5 promoters
   6698..6714    +  protein_bind   lac operator: The lac repressor binds to the lac operator to inhibit transcription in E. coli. This inhibition can be relieved by adding lactose or isopropyl-β-D-thiogalactopyranoside (IPTG). lac repressor encoded by lacI
   6809..6895    +  CDS            lpp (fragment): LPP_ECOLI - Also known as mlpA, mulI. Experimental evidence at protein level: Swiss-Prot protein existence level 1. An outer membrane lipoprotein that controls the distance between the inner and outer membranes; adding residues to Lpp increases the width of the periplasm (PubMed:29257832). The only protein known to be covalently linked to the peptidoglycan network (PGN) (PubMed:4261992, PubMed:3013869, PubMed:4245367). Also non-covalently binds the PGN (PubMed:3013869). The link between the cell outer membrane and PGN contributes to the maintenance of the structural and functional integrity of
   6899..330     +  CDS            ompA (fragment) (across the origin): OMPA_SHIFL - Experimental evidence at protein level: Swiss-Prot protein existence level 1. (Microbial infection) Serves as a secondary receptor during phage Sf6 infection; infection requires both lipopolysaccharide (LPS) and the OmpA beta-barrel. From Shigella flexneri.
>Addgene plasmid #170014 | pKB224 | addgene full sequence | sequence record 335947 | Addgene NGS Result
GGTGCATACAAAGCTCAGGGCGTTCAACTGACCGCTAAACTGGGTTACCCAATCACTGACGACCTGGACA
TCTACACTCGTCTGGGTGGCATGGTATGGCGTGCAGACACTAAATCCAACGTTTATGGTAAAAACCACGA
CACCGGCGTTTCTCCGGTCTTCGCTGGCGGTGTTGAGTACGCGATCACTCCTGAAATCGCTACCCGTCTG
GAATACCAGTGGACCAACAACATCGGTGACGCACACACCATCGGCACTCGTCCGGACAACGGTATTGGTA
CCAGTCAAGAGCCTGCAGCGCCCGCCGCAGAGGCGACTCCTGCTGCTGAAGCTCCAGCTAGCGAAGCGCC
TGCAGCAGAAGCTGCCCCAGCGGATGCTGCCGAAGCCCCAGCCGCTGGCATCAGTCAGGAACCTGCTGCA
CCAGCTGCGGAAGCTACACCAGCAGCGGAGGCACCAGCGAGTGAAGCACCGGCTGCGGAAGCCGCTCCTG
CAGATGCCGCTGAGGCTCCAGCTGCGGGTATCGGAGGAACCGGGGCTACTCCTGAGGACTTAAATCAGAA
GCTGAGCTAAGCTTCTTGCTACGATAAGTCGTTTTCAGATTACAATGCAAATGTCCACCGCCGACCAGTT
TCAACGCCATATCACAACGACCCTCAAGACCGCCATCTGCAGGATACAACGTTTCCGTAGAAGCTTCCCA
CCCTAAGGTCTTCTTTTGCATTACGGGACCATTTGAGGGAAAATTAACGCCGCGCAGTTTCACATTATAA
ATTAAACAACCATCTTGCAGAGAAGTATCTTGCGTTACAGTTAATACCCCGCCATCCTCATAGGTCGTCA
CACTAATGGAGTACGCAGATGATACAGCTGCCTGGCGGCAGTAGCGCGGTGGTCCCACCTGACCCCATGC
CGAACTCAGAAGTGAAACTATAAACGCAGAAAGGCCCACCCGAAGGTGAGCCAGTGTGACTCTAGTAGAG
AGCGTTCACCGACAAACAACAGATAAAACGAAAGGCCCAGTCTTTCGACTGAGCCTTTCGTTTTATTTGA
TGCCTGGTCATTTGTACAGTTCATCCATGCCCATTACGTCGGTGAAGGCTTTTTGCCACTCTTTGAAATT
GAGTTCAGTTTTCGAATGTTTCAGTTCCGTTTTGCGAAACACATACATCGGCTGATTTTTCAGATAGTTC
GCGGCCATGGGTTTCGCAAAGGTGTATGTGGTGCGAGCCGTGCTACGGTAGCGTTTACCGTTACCCGTGG
TGTAACTCCATTTAAAGGTAGAAATAATTGTTTTATCATTGGGATACGTCTTTTTGCTACGACACCAGTC
CGCCGCCGTCAGGCTGTTGGTCATCACTGGGCCATCCGCCGGGAAGCCGGTGCCTTTAACTTGTGCTTCA
CCTTTAATATGTGAACCTTCGTAAGTGTACCGATAATTCACGGTCAGGCTCGCCCCATCCTCGAATTGCA
TGGTGCGATGGACCTGATAGCCACTGCCATCCACCATAGCCGCCTGAAATGGGCTCATTCCGTCTGGGTA
GGGCAGATACTGATGAAAACCATAACCAATATGCGGTACCAGAATCCACGGACTAAATTGCAAGTCGCCC
TTGGTAGATTTCAAATTCAATTCTTCATAGCCGTCGTTCGGGTTGCCGGTGCCTTGGCCCACCATGTCGA
AATCAACTCCGTTGATGCTGCCGAAAATATGCAGTTCATGTGTAGCAGGCAGCGACGCCATGTTATCCTC
CTCACCTTTCGAAACCATCTAGTATTTCTCCTCTTTACTACGGCTCTACTACTCGATAGACTTATAACCG
AGACGGTAGCCTGATTGAGTTAAACGTAAAGGCAACGAAGAAGGTCTGTACAGACGATGTTGTTAAACAG
TTTATCAATGGCGGTATCCGACGTCGGCCGTAGGCGTCGGAGATTCCGGAGCGTAATAGGGAGTAGACGG
AACGCGGAAGCGATAAAAATTCTGCCTCGTGATACGCCTATTTTTATAGGTTAATGTCATGATAATAATG
GTTTATTAGACGTCAGGTGGCACCATGGGAAATGTGCGCGGAACCCCTATTTGTTTATTTTTCTAAATAC
ATTAAAATATGTATCCGCTCATGAGACAATAACCATGATAAATGCTTCAATAATATTGAAAAAGGAAGAG
TATGAGTATTCAACATTTCAGTGTCGCCCTTATTCACTTTTTTGCGGCATTTTGCCTTCCTGTTTTTGCT
CACCCAGAAACGCTGGTGAAAGTAAAAGATGCTGAAGATCAGTTGGGTGCACGAGTGGGTTACATCGAAC
TGGATCTCAACAGCGGTAAGATCCTTGAGAGTTTTCGCCCCGAAGAACGTTTTCCAATGATGAGCACTTT
TAAAGTTCTGCTATGTGGCGCGGTATTATACCGTATTGACGCCGGGCAAGAGCAACTCGGTCGCCGCATA
CACTATTCTCAGAATGACTTGGTTGAGTACTCACCAGTAACAGAAAAGCATCTTACGGATGGCATGACAG
TAAGAGAATTATGCAGTGCTGCCATAACCATGAGTGATAACACTGCGGCCAACTTACTTCTGACAACGAT
CGGAGGACCGAAGGAGCTAACCGCTTTTTTGCACAACATGGGGGATCATGTAACTCGCCTTGATCGTTGG
GAACCGGAGCTGAATGAAGCCATACCAAACGACGAGCGTGACACCACGATGCCTGTAGCAATGGCAACAA
CGTTGCGCAAACTATTAACTGGCGAACTACTTACTCTAGCTTCCCGGCAACAATTAATAGACTGGATGGA
GGCGGATAAAGTTGCAGGACCACTTCTGCGCTCGGCCCTTCCGGCTGGCTGGTTTATTGCTGATAAATCT
GGAGCCGGTGAGCGTGGATCACGCGGTATCATTGCAGCACTGGGGCCAGATGGTAAGCCCTCCCGTATCG
TAGTTATCTACACGACGGGGAGTCAGGCAACTATGGATGAACGAAATAGACAGATCGCTGAGATAGGTGC
CTCACTGATTAAGCATTGGTAACTGTCAGACCAAGTTTACGAGCTCGCTTGGACTCCTGTTGATAGATCC
AGTAATGACATCAGAACTCCATCTGGATTTGTTCAGAACGCTCGGTTGCCGCCGGGCGTTTTTTATTGGT
GAGAATCCAAGCACTAGGGACAGTAAGACGGGTAAGCCTGTTGATGATACCGCTGCCTTACTGGGTGCAT
TAGCCAGTCTGAATGACCTGTCACGGGATAATCCGAAGTGGTCAGACTGGAAAATCAGAGGGCAGGAACT
GCTGAACAGCAAAAAGTCAGATAGCACCACATAGCAGACCAGCCATAAAACGCCCTGAGAAGCCCGTGAC
GGGCTTTTCTTGTATTATGGGTAGTTTCCTTGCATGAATCCATAAAAGGCGCCTGTAGTGCCATTTACCC
ACATTCACTGCCAGAGCCGTGAGCGCAGCGAACTGAATGTCACGAAAAAGACAGCGACTCAGGTGCCTGA
TGGTCGGAGACAAAAGGAATATTAAGCGATTTGCACGAGCTTGCGAGGGTGCTACTTAAGCCTTTAGGGT
TTTAAGGTCTGTTTTGTAGAGGAGCAAACAGCGTTTGCGACATCCTTTTGTAATACTGCGGAACTGACTA
AAGTAGTGAGTTATACACAGGGCTGGGATCTATTCTTTTTATCTTTTTTTATTCTTTCTTTATTCTATAA
ATTATAACCACTTGAATATAAACAAAAAAAACACACAAAGGTCTAGCGGAATTTACAGAGGGTCTAGCAG
AATTTACAAGTTTTCCAGCAAAGGTCTAGCAGAATTTACAGATACCCACAACTCAAAGGAAAAGGACATG
TAATTATCATTGACTAGCCCATCTCAATTGGTATAGTGATTAAAATCACCTAGACCAATTGAGATGTATG
TCTGAATTAGTTGTTTTCAAAGCAAATGAACTAGCGATTAGTCGCTATGACTTAACGGAGCATGAAACCA
AGCTAATTTTATGCTGTGTGGCACTACTCAACCCCACTATTGAAAACCCTACAAGGAAAGAACGGACGGT
ATCGTTCACTTATAACCAATACGCTCAGATGATGAACATCAGTAGGGAAAATGCTTATGGTGTATTAGCT
AAAGCAACCAGAGAGCTGATGACGAGAACTGTGGAAATCATGAATCCTTTGGTTAAAGGCTTTGAGATTT
TCCAGTGGACAAACTATGCCAAGTTCTCAAGCGAAAAATTAGAATTAGTTTTTAGTGAAGAGATATTGCC
TTATCTTTTCCAGTTAAAAAAATTCATAAAATATAATCTGGAACATGTTAAGTCTTTTGAAAACAAATAC
TCTATGAGGATTTATGAGTGGTTATTAAAAGAACTAACACAAAAGAAAACTCACAAGGCAAATATAGAGA
TTAGCCTTGATGAATTTAAGTTCATGTTAATGCTTGAAAATAACTACCATGAGTTTAAAAGGCTTAACCA
ATGGGTTTTGAAACCAATAAGTAAAGATTTAAACACTTACAGCAATATGAAATTGGTGGTTGATAAGCGA
GGCCGCCCGACTGATACGTTGATTTTCCAAGTTGAACTAGATAGACAAATGGATCTCGTAACCGAACTTG
AGAACAACCAGATAAAAATGAATGGTGACAAAATACCAACAACCATTACATCAGATTCCTACCTACATAA
CGGACTAAGAAAAACACTACACGATGCTTTAACTGCAAAAATTCAGCTCACCAGTTTTGAGGCAAAATTT
TTGAGTGACATGCAAAGTAAGTATGATCTCAATGGTTCGTTCTCATGGCTCACGCAAAAACAACGAACCA
CACTAGAGAACATACTGGCTAAATACGGAAGGATCTGAGGTTCTTATGGCTCTTGTATCTATCAGTGAAG
CATCAAGACTAACAAACAAAAGTAGAACAACTGTTCACCGTTACATATCAAAGGGAAAACTGTCCATATG
CACAGATGAAAACGGTGTAAAAAAGATAGATACATCAGAGCTTTTACGAGTTTTTGGTGCATTCAAAGCT
GTTCACCATGAACAGATCGACAATGTAACCTCGAGATTACCGCCTTTGAGTGAGCTGATACCGCTCGCCG
CAGCCGAACGACCGAGCGCAGCGAGTCAGTGAGCGAGGAAGCCTGCATAACGCGAAGTAATCTTTTCGGT
TTTAAAGAAAAAGGGCAGGGTGGTGACACCTTGCCGAAGCGGCATGCATTTACGTTGACACCATCGAATG
GTGCAAAACCTTTCGCGGTATGGCATGATAGCGCCCGGAAGAGAGTCAATTCGGGGTGGTGAATGTGAAA
CCAGTAACGTTATACGATGTCGCAGAGTATGCCGGTGTCTCTTATCAGACCGTTTCCCGCGTGGTGAACC
AGGCCAGCCACGTTTCTGCGAAAACGCGGGAAAAAGTGGAAGCGGCGATGGCGGAGCTGAATTACATTCC
CAACCGCGTGGCACAACAACTGGCGGGCAAACAGTCGTTGCTGATTGGCGTTGCCACCTCCAGTCTGGCC
CTGCACGCGCCGTCGCAAATTGTCGCGGCGATTAAATCTCGCGCCGATCAACTGGGTGCCAGCGTGGTGG
TGTCGATGGTAGAACGAAGCGGCGTCGAAGCCTGTAAAGCGGCGGTGCACAATCTTCTCGCGCAACGCGT
CAGTGGGCTGATCATTAACTATCCGCTGGATGACCAGGATGCCATTGCTGTGGAAGCTGCCTGCACTAAT
GTTCCGGCGTTATTTCTTGATGTCTCTGACCAGACACCCATCAACAGTATTATTTTCTCCCATGAAGACG
GTACGCGACTGGGCGTGGAGCATCTGGTCGCATTGGGTCACCAGCAAATCGCGCTGTTAGCGGGCCCATT
AAGTTCTGTCTCGGCGCGTCTGCGTCTGGCTGGCTGGCATAAATATCTCACTCGCAATCAAATTCAGCCG
ATAGCGGAACGGGAAGGCGACTGGAGTGCCATGTCCGGTTTTCAACAAACCATGCAAATGCTGAATGAGG
GCATCGTTCCCACTGCGATGCTGGTTGCCAACGATCAGATGGCGCTGGGCGCAATGCGCGCCATTACCGA
GTCCGGGCTGCGCGTTGGTGCGGATATCTCGGTAGTGGGATACGACGATACCGAAGACAGCTCATGTTAT
ATCCCGCCGTTAACCACCATCAAACAGGATTTTCGCCTGCTGGGGCAAACCAGCGTGGACCGCTTGCTGC
AACTCTCTCAGGGCCAGGCGGTGAAGGGCAATCAGCTGTTGCCCGTCTCACTGGTGAAAAGAAAAACCAC
CCTGGCGCCCAATACGCAAACCGCCTCTCCCCGCGCGTTGGCCGATTCATTAATGCAGCTGGCACGACAG
GTTTCCCGACTGGAAAGCGGGCAGTGAGGCATCAAATAAAACGAAAGGCTCAGTCGAAAGACTGGGCCTT
TCGTTTTATCTGTTGTTTGTCGGTGAACGCTCTCCTGAGTAGGACAAATCCGCCGCCCTAGACCTAGGGC
GTTCGGCTGCGGCGAGCGGTATCAGCTCACTCAAAGGCGGTAATACGTAAATCACTGCATAATTCGTGTC
GCTCAAGGCGCACTCCCGTTCTGGATAATGTTTTTTGCGCCGACATCATAACGGTTCTGGCTAATATTCT
GAAATGAGCTGTTGACAATTAATCATCGGCTCGTATAATGTGTGGAATTGTGAGCGGATAACAATTTCAC
ACAGGGCCCAAGTTCACTTAAAAAGGAGATCAACAATGAAAGCAATTTTCGTACTGAAACATCTTAATCA
TGCTATGGAGTATTTCTGATGAAAGCTACTAAACTGGTACTGGGCGCGGTAATCCTGGGTTCTACTCTGC
TGGCAGGTTGCTCCAGCAACGCTAAAATCGATCAGGGAATTAACCCGTATGTTGGCTTTGAAATGGGTTA
CGACTGGTTAGGTCGTATGCCGTACAAAGGCAGCGTTGAAAAC
